Addgene plasmid #212449: pTwist-SARS-CoV-2 Spike-deltaC18 L452Q (CAA) F490S (TCT)
Purpose: Encodes SARS-CoV-2 spike L452Q, F490S for pseudovirus production
Depositing lab: Alejandro Balazs. Depositing organization: Massachusetts General Hospital. Publication: Ongoing evolution of SARS-CoV-2 drives escape from mRNA vaccine-induced humoral immunity. Roederer AL, Cao Y, Denis KS, Sheehan ML, Li CJ, Lam EC, Gregory DJ, Poznansky MC, Iafrate AJ, Canaday DH, Gravenstein S, Garcia-Beltran WF, Balazs AB. medRxiv [Preprint]. 2024 Mar 7:2024.03.05.24303815. doi: 10.1101/2024.03.05.24303815. PubMed 38496628.
Backbone
  Vector backbone: pTwist-CMV-BetaGlobin-WPRE-Neo
  Backbone manufacturer: Twist
  Vector type: Mammalian Expression
Growth in bacteria
  Bacterial resistance: Ampicillin, 100 μg/mL
  Growth temperature: 37°C
  Growth strain: DH5alpha
  Copy number: High Copy
Gene/Insert
  Gene/Insert name: SARS-CoV-2 Spike L452Q, F490S
  Species: Severe acute respiratory syndrome coronavirus 2
  Mutation: L452Q, F490S
  Entrez Gene: S (a.k.a. GU280_gp02, spike glycoprotein)
  Promoter: CAG
  Cloning method: Ligation Independent Cloning
Terms and licenses: Academic/Nonprofit Terms; Industry Terms: Not Available to Industry
Depositor comments: Please visit https://www.medrxiv.org/content/10.1101/2024.03.05.24303815v1 for medRxiv preprint.
How to cite: pTwist-SARS-CoV-2 Spike-deltaC18 L452Q (CAA) F490S (TCT) was a gift from Alejandro Balazs (Addgene plasmid # 212449 ; http://n2t.net/addgene:212449 ; RRID:Addgene_212449)
