[The description below was written by a language model from this plasmid's Addgene catalogue record and pLannotate feature annotations shown in this document.]
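Description:
pTwist-SARS-CoV-2 Spike-deltaC18 L452Q (CAA) F490S (TCT) is a mammalian expression plasmid of about 10.5 kb built on the Twist pTwist-CMV-BetaGlobin-WPRE-Neo backbone. It encodes the SARS-CoV-2 spike glycoprotein carrying the receptor-binding-domain substitutions L452Q and F490S, with the parenthetical triplets in the name indicating the codons used for each change. The "deltaC18" designation indicates removal of the last 18 residues of the cytoplasmic tail, a truncation commonly used to improve spike incorporation into pseudotyped particles; the annotated spike reading frame of 3,765 nt is consistent with a shortened protein. In bacteria the plasmid replicates from a high-copy ColE1/pUC-type origin and is selected with ampicillin through the β-lactamase gene.

The catalogue lists the promoter as CAG, but the feature table and the backbone name point instead to a CMV enhancer with CMV promoter elements followed by a truncated human β-globin intron upstream of the spike coding sequence, so the record is not fully consistent on this point. Downstream, a WPRE enhances transcript stability and expression. An SV40 polyadenylation signal is annotated after it, although on the opposite strand. A separate SV40 early promoter–neo–bGH poly(A) cassette allows G418 selection in mammalian cells. β-globin insulator elements, together with rrnG and T7 terminators, flank the units to limit transcriptional read-through.

The plasmid is intended for transfection into producer cells to supply the spike envelope for pseudovirus production. The associated study examined SARS-CoV-2 escape from vaccine-induced antibody responses.
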