Features (pLannotate 1.2.2; 21 found; start..end, strand, type, name):
      1..3765    +  CDS            S: SPIKE_SARS2 - Experimental evidence at protein level: Swiss-Prot protein existence level 1. [Spike glycoprotein]: May down-regulate host tetherin (BST2) by lysosomal degradation, thereby counteracting its antiviral activity. From Severe acute respiratory syndrome coronavirus 2 (2019-nCoV) (SARS-CoV-2).
   3839..4427    +  misc_feature   WPRE: woodchuck hepatitis virus posttranscriptional regulatory element
   4480..4601    -  polyA_signal   SV40 poly(A) signal: SV40 polyadenylation signal
   4624..4693    -  CDS            large T antigen (fragment): large T antigen from SV40 (simian virus 40)
   4716..4762    +  terminator     T7 terminator: transcription terminator for bacteriophage T7 RNA polymerase
   4792..4928    +  terminator     rrnG terminator: transcription terminator from the E. coli ribosomal RNA rrnG operon (Albrechtsen et al., 1991)
   4973..5044    +  misc_feature   3' β-globin insulator: insulator downstream of the human β-globin locus (Farrell et al., 2002)
   5089..5285    +  promoter       SV40 promoter: SV40 early promoter
   5299..6090    +  CDS            neo: KKA2_KLEPN - Also known as kan, nptII. Experimental evidence at protein level: Swiss-Prot protein existence level 1. Resistance to kanamycin, neomycin, paromomycin, ribostamycin, butirosin and gentamicin B. From Klebsiella pneumoniae.
   6104..6328    +  polyA_signal   bGH poly(A) signal: bovine growth hormone polyadenylation signal
   6524..7112    -  rep_origin     ori: high-copy-number ColE1/pMB1/pBR322/pUC origin of replication
   7284..7348    -  CDS            bla(M) (fragment): β-lactamase lacking the signal sequence; bla(M); allows cytosolic expression of β-lactamase
   7858..8718    +  CDS            AmpR: β-lactamase; bla; confers resistance to ampicillin, carbenicillin, and related antibiotics
   8731..8867    +  terminator     rrnG terminator: transcription terminator from the E. coli ribosomal RNA rrnG operon (Albrechtsen et al., 1991)
   9019..9090    +  misc_feature   5' β-globin insulator: insulator upstream of the human β-globin locus (Farrell et al., 2002)
   9095..9141    -  terminator     T7 terminator: transcription terminator for bacteriophage T7 RNA polymerase
   9159..9207    -  polyA_signal   poly(A) signal: synthetic polyadenylation signal
   9288..9591    +  enhancer       CMV enhancer: human cytomegalovirus immediate early enhancer
   9664..9681    -  promoter       CMV promoter (fragment): human cytomegalovirus (CMV) immediate early promoter
   9744..9795    +  promoter       CMVd2 promoter: truncated human cytomegalovirus (CMV) immediate early promoter that yields moderately reduced expression relative to the full-length promoter
   9929..10404   +  intron         β-globin intron: internally truncated intron from human β-globin
>Addgene plasmid #212449 | pTwist-SARS-CoV-2 Spike-deltaC18 L452Q (CAA) F490S (TCT) | addgene full sequence | sequence record 432782 | Addgene NGS Result
ATGTTTGTGTTCCTCGTTCTCCTGCCCCTCGTTTCTTCCCAATGCGTGAACCTCACAACTAGAACGCAGC
TCCCACCCGCTTACACGAACTCTTTTACTCGTGGAGTATACTATCCCGATAAAGTCTTTAGGTCCAGTGT
CCTTCATTCTACTCAAGACCTTTTCCTGCCATTCTTCTCAAATGTCACCTGGTTCCATGCTATCCACGTT
TCTGGCACCAACGGAACTAAACGATTTGATAATCCCGTCTTGCCATTTAACGATGGCGTATACTTTGCCT
CAACGGAGAAGTCCAACATTATCCGGGGATGGATATTTGGCACCACCCTGGACTCCAAGACACAGTCTCT
CCTCATTGTGAACAACGCCACCAATGTCGTCATCAAAGTCTGTGAATTTCAATTTTGTAACGATCCCTTT
CTCGGGGTTTATTATCATAAGAATAACAAGTCTTGGATGGAGTCAGAGTTCCGCGTTTACAGTTCCGCTA
ACAACTGTACTTTTGAGTACGTTTCCCAACCATTTCTCATGGATCTTGAAGGGAAGCAAGGCAACTTCAA
GAATCTCCGCGAATTTGTGTTTAAGAATATAGACGGCTACTTCAAAATTTATAGCAAGCATACCCCGATA
AATCTGGTTCGGGATCTCCCTCAAGGCTTCTCCGCGTTGGAACCCCTCGTGGACTTGCCGATTGGCATCA
ACATCACCCGGTTCCAAACCCTTCTTGCCCTTCATCGAAGCTACCTCACGCCTGGCGACAGTAGTAGTGG
TTGGACAGCGGGCGCAGCAGCCTACTATGTGGGATATTTGCAACCACGCACCTTTCTTCTCAAATATAAC
GAAAACGGAACAATTACCGATGCCGTAGACTGTGCCCTCGATCCCCTGTCCGAAACTAAATGCACACTCA
AGTCCTTCACAGTTGAGAAAGGCATATACCAAACCAGTAACTTCCGCGTCCAACCCACCGAATCCATTGT
TCGATTCCCTAACATCACCAATTTGTGTCCTTTCGGTGAAGTATTTAATGCCACTCGATTTGCATCAGTT
TATGCCTGGAATCGCAAGCGAATATCAAATTGTGTTGCAGATTATAGTGTCCTGTATAATAGCGCATCAT
TCAGCACTTTTAAGTGTTATGGGGTCAGCCCTACGAAATTGAATGACTTGTGTTTTACCAACGTTTACGC
AGATTCTTTCGTCATACGCGGCGACGAAGTCCGACAGATTGCACCGGGGCAAACCGGAAAGATAGCAGAC
TATAATTATAAGTTGCCGGATGACTTCACCGGCTGCGTTATAGCATGGAACTCCAATAATCTCGATTCAA
AAGTCGGCGGCAACTATAATTATCAATACCGCCTGTTTCGCAAGTCAAATCTGAAGCCCTTTGAACGTGA
CATCTCCACCGAAATTTATCAAGCTGGCAGCACCCCATGTAATGGAGTGGAAGGGTTTAACTGTTATTCT
CCCCTTCAATCATACGGATTTCAACCAACAAATGGGGTGGGCTATCAACCATATCGGGTGGTAGTCTTGA
GCTTTGAGCTGCTCCACGCACCGGCTACAGTTTGCGGACCGAAGAAAAGCACTAACCTGGTGAAGAATAA
ATGTGTGAACTTCAACTTTAATGGGCTCACCGGAACAGGGGTGCTGACAGAATCAAACAAGAAATTTCTC
CCTTTTCAACAATTTGGTAGAGACATTGCCGATACCACAGATGCCGTCCGCGATCCGCAAACACTGGAAA
TCCTCGATATAACACCCTGTAGCTTCGGCGGGGTCAGCGTGATAACTCCCGGAACGAACACATCCAACCA
AGTGGCTGTCCTGTATCAAGATGTCAACTGTACCGAAGTCCCTGTGGCGATACACGCCGACCAACTGACA
CCCACCTGGAGAGTCTACTCAACAGGTTCCAATGTCTTTCAAACTAGAGCGGGTTGTCTCATTGGCGCTG
AGCATGTCAATAATTCATACGAATGTGATATTCCTATTGGGGCAGGAATCTGTGCGTCTTATCAAACTCA
AACGAACTCACCACGGCGCGCTCGCTCAGTAGCCAGCCAGTCCATAATCGCCTATACCATGAGTCTCGGG
GCTGAGAACTCCGTGGCTTATTCAAACAATTCCATCGCAATCCCAACTAACTTTACCATTAGCGTTACCA
CGGAAATCTTGCCCGTCAGCATGACTAAGACGAGCGTAGACTGTACGATGTATATCTGTGGGGATTCCAC
CGAGTGTAGCAACCTCTTGCTTCAATACGGGTCTTTCTGTACTCAACTCAACCGAGCATTGACCGGAATT
GCGGTCGAACAAGACAAGAATACCCAAGAGGTGTTCGCACAAGTAAAGCAAATATACAAAACGCCGCCAA
TCAAAGATTTTGGCGGGTTTAATTTTAGCCAAATACTGCCAGACCCATCTAAGCCTTCAAAACGCAGCTT
TATCGAGGATCTGCTGTTCAACAAAGTTACGTTGGCTGACGCGGGTTTCATTAAGCAGTATGGGGATTGT
TTGGGAGACATTGCGGCCCGCGACCTTATCTGTGCTCAAAAATTCAATGGGTTGACAGTTCTGCCCCCTC
TGCTCACTGATGAGATGATTGCACAGTATACATCAGCATTGTTGGCAGGAACCATTACATCCGGCTGGAC
TTTTGGCGCGGGTGCGGCCCTTCAAATACCTTTCGCTATGCAAATGGCTTACAGATTCAATGGGATTGGT
GTCACGCAAAATGTATTGTATGAAAATCAGAAGCTGATCGCTAATCAATTTAACAGCGCGATTGGCAAGA
TCCAAGATTCACTGTCAAGCACAGCGTCCGCCCTCGGCAAACTCCAAGATGTTGTGAATCAAAACGCCCA
GGCCCTGAATACCCTCGTGAAGCAACTGAGTTCTAACTTCGGCGCAATCTCCAGCGTCCTCAACGACATA
TTGTCCAGACTTGATAAGGTGGAAGCCGAGGTGCAAATTGATCGGCTCATCACAGGCAGGCTCCAGTCAC
TCCAAACTTATGTGACACAACAGTTGATCCGGGCTGCTGAGATACGAGCAAGCGCCAACCTGGCCGCCAC
TAAAATGTCAGAGTGCGTGCTCGGGCAGTCCAAACGGGTTGACTTTTGTGGCAAGGGCTATCACTTGATG
TCCTTCCCCCAATCCGCCCCACATGGAGTGGTCTTTCTCCACGTCACTTATGTCCCTGCTCAAGAGAAGA
ACTTTACGACAGCTCCAGCAATCTGTCACGATGGCAAAGCGCACTTTCCCAGGGAAGGCGTTTTCGTCAG
TAATGGCACGCATTGGTTTGTGACCCAAAGGAATTTCTATGAACCCCAAATCATAACCACTGACAATACA
TTTGTCTCAGGCAACTGTGATGTGGTCATTGGGATCGTGAACAACACGGTATATGATCCCCTGCAACCCG
AGTTGGATAGCTTCAAAGAGGAATTGGATAAATACTTTAAGAATCATACTTCACCCGATGTTGATCTCGG
GGACATATCAGGAATAAATGCAAGTGTCGTCAACATTCAGAAAGAGATTGATCGCCTTAATGAGGTCGCC
AAGAACTTGAATGAATCTTTGATCGACTTGCAAGAACTGGGCAAATACGAACAATATATTAAATGGCCCT
GGTACATTTGGTTGGGCTTTATCGCCGGACTTATAGCTATCGTTATGGTCACAATTATGTTGTGCTGTAT
GACTAGCTGTTGTTCCTGCTTGAAAGGATGTTGCAGTTGCGGATCTTGTTGTAAATAAAGGATCCTCTAG
AAGTTGTCTCCTCCTGCACTGACTGACTGATACAATCGATTTCTGGATCCGCAGGCCTAATCAACCTCTG
GATTACAAAATTTGTGAAAGATTGACTGGTATTCTTAACTATGTTGCTCCTTTTACGCTATGTGGATACG
CTGCTTTAATGCCTTTGTATCATGCTATTGCTTCCCGTATGGCTTTCATTTTCTCCTCCTTGTATAAATC
CTGGTTGCTGTCTCTTTATGAGGAGTTGTGGCCCGTTGTCAGGCAACGTGGCGTGGTGTGCACTGTGTTT
GCTGACGCAACCCCCACTGGTTGGGGCATTGCCACCACCTGTCAGCTCCTTTCCGGGACTTTCGCTTTCC
CCCTCCCTATTGCCACGGCGGAACTCATCGCCGCCTGCCTTGCCCGCTGCTGGACAGGGGCTCGGCTGTT
GGGCACTGACAATTCCGTGGTGTTGTCGGGGAAGCTGACGTCCTTTCCATGGCTGCTCGCCTGTGTTGCC
ACCTGGATTCTGCGCGGGACGTCCTTCTGCTACGTCCCTTCGGCCCTCAATCCAGCGGACCTTCCTTCCC
GCGGCCTGCTGCCGGCTCTGCGGCCTCTTCCGCGTCTTCGCCTTCGCCCTCAGACGAGTCGGATCTCCCT
TTGGGCCGCCTCCCCGCCTGTCTAGCTTGACTGACTGAGATACAGCGTACCTTCAGCTCACAGACATGAT
AAGATACATTGATGAGTTTGGACAAACCACAACTAGAATGCAGTGAAAAAAATGCTTTATTTGTGAAATT
TGTGATGCTATTGCTTTATTTGTAACCATTATAAGCTGCAATAAACAAGTTAACAACAACAATTGCATTC
ATTTTATGTTTCAGGTTCAGGGGGAGGTGTGGGAGGTTTTTTAAAGCAAGTAAAACCTCTACAAATGTGG
TATTGGCCCATCTCTATCGGTATCGTAGCATAACCCCTTGGGGCCTCTAAACGGGTCTTGAGGGGTTTTT
TGTGCCCCTCGGGCCGGATTGCTATCTACCGGCATTGGCGCAGAAAAAAATGCCTGATGCGACGCTGCGC
GTCTTATACTCCCACATATGCCAGATTCAGCAACGGATACGGCTTCCCCAACTTGCCCACTTCCATACGT
GTCCTCCTTACCAGAAATTTATCCTTAAGGTCGTCAGCTATCCTGCAGGCGATCTCTCGATTTCGATCAA
GACATTCCTTTAATGGTCTTTTCTGGACACCACTAGGGGTCAGAAGTAGTTCATCAAACTTTCTTCCCTC
CCTAATCTCATTGGTTACCTTGGGCTATCGAAACTTAATTAAGCGATCTGCATCTCAATTAGTCAGCAAC
CATAGTCCCGCCCCTAACTCCGCCCATCCCGCCCCTAACTCCGCCCAGTTCCGCCCATTCTCCGCCCCAT
CGCTGACTAATTTTTTTTATTTATGCAGAGGCCGAGGCCGCCTCGGCCTCTGAGCTATTCCAGAAGTAGT
GAGGAGGCTTTTTTGGAGGCCTAGGCTTTTGCAAAGGAGGTAGCCAACATGATTGAACAAGATGGATTGC
ACGCAGGTTCTCCCGCCGCTTGGGTGGAGAGGCTATTCGGCTATGACTGGGCACAACAGACAATCGGCTG
CTCTGATGCCGCCGTGTTCCGGCTGTCAGCGCAGGGGCGCCCGGTTCTTTTTGTCAAGACCGACCTGTCC
GGTGCCCTGAATGAACTCCAGGACGAGGCAGCGCGGCTATCGTGGCTGGCCACGACGGGCGTTCCTTGCG
CAGCTGTGCTCGACGTTGTCACTGAAGCGGGAAGGGACTGGCTGCTATTGGGCGAAGTGCCGGGGCAGGA
TCTCCTGTCATCTCACCTTGCTCCTGCCGAGAAAGTATCCATCATGGCTGATGCAATGCGGCGGCTGCAT
ACGCTTGATCCGGCTACCTGCCCATTCGACCACCAAGCGAAACATCGCATCGAGCGAGCACGTACTCGGA
TGGAAGCCGGTCTTGTCGATCAGGATGATCTGGACGAAGAGCATCAGGGGCTCGCGCCAGCCGAACTGTT
CGCCAGGCTCAAGGCGCGGATGCCCGACGGCGAGGATCTCGTCGTGACCCACGGCGATGCCTGCTTGCCG
AATATCATGGTGGAAAATGGCCGCTTTTCTGGATTCATCGACTGTGGCCGGCTGGGTGTGGCGGACCGCT
ATCAGGACATAGCGTTGGCTACCCGTGATATTGCTGAAGAGCTTGGCGGCGAATGGGCTGACCGCTTCCT
CGTGCTTTACGGTATCGCCGCTCCCGATTCGCAGCGCATCGCCTTCTATCGCCTTCTTGACGAGTTCTTC
TAGTATGTAAGCCCTGTGCCTTCTAGTTGCCAGCCATCTGTTGTTTGCCCCTCCCCCGTGCCTTCCTTGA
CCCTGGAAGGTGCCACTCCCACTGTCCTTTCCTAATAAAATGAGGAAATTGCATCGCATTGTCTGAGTAG
GTGTCATTCTATTCTGGGGGGTGGGGTGGGGCAGGACAGCAAGGGGGAGGATTGGGAAGACAATAGCAGG
CATGCTGGGGATGCGGTGGGCTCTATGGTTAATTAACCAGTCAAGTCAGCTACTTGGCGAGATCGACTTG
TCTGGGTTTCGACTACGCTCAGAATTGCGTCAGTCAAGTTCGATCTGGTCCTTGCTATTGCACCCGTTCT
CCGATTACGAGTTTCATTTAAATCATGTGAGCAAAAGGCCAGCAAAAGGCCAGGAACCGTAAAAAGGCCG
CGTTGCTGGCGTTTTTCCATAGGCTCCGCCCCCCTGACGAGCATCACAAAAATCGACGCTCAAGTCAGAG
GTGGCGAAACCCGACAGGACTATAAAGATACCAGGCGTTTCCCCCTGGAAGCTCCCTCGTGCGCTCTCCT
GTTCCGACCCTGCCGCTTACCGGATACCTGTCCGCCTTTCTCCCTTCGGGAAGCGTGGCGCTTTCTCATA
GCTCACGCTGTAGGTATCTCAGTTCGGTGTAGGTCGTTCGCTCCAAGCTGGGCTGTGTGCACGAACCCCC
CGTTCAGCCCGACCGCTGCGCCTTATCCGGTAACTATCGTCTTGAGTCCAACCCGGTAAGACACGACTTA
TCGCCACTGGCAGCAGCCACTGGTAACAGGATTAGCAGAGCGAGGTATGTAGGCGGTGCTACAGAGTTCT
TGAAGTGGTGGCCTAACTACGGCTACACTAGAAGAACAGTATTTGGTATCTGCGCTCTGCTGAAGCCAGT
TACCTTCGGAAAAAGAGTTGGTAGCTCTTGATCCGGCAAACAAACCACCGCTGGTAGCGGTGGTTTTTTT
GTTTGCAAGCAGCAGATTACGCGCAGAAAAAAAGGATCTCAAGAAGATCCTTTGATCTTTTCTACGGGGT
CTGACGCTCAGTGGAACGAAAACTCACGTTAAGGGATTTTGGTCATGAGATTATCAAAAAGGATCTTCAC
CTAGATCCTTTTAAATTAAAAATGAAGTTTTAAATCAATCTAAAGTATATATGAGTAAACTTGGTCTGAC
AGTTACCAATGCTTAATCAGTGAGGCACCTATCTCAGCGATCTGTCTATTTCGTTCATCCATAGTTGCAT
TTAAATTTCCGAACTCTCCAAGGCCCTCGTCGGAAAATCTTCAAACCTTTCGTCCGATCCATCTTGCAGG
CTACCTCTCGAACGAACTATCGCAAGTCTCTTGGCCGGCCTTGCGCCTTGGCTATTGCTTGGCAGCGCCT
ATCGCCAGGTATTACTCCAATCCCGAATATCCGAGATCGGGATCACCCGAGAGAAGTTCAACCTACATCC
TCAATCCCGATCTATCCGAGATCCGAGGAATATCGAAATCGGGGCGCGCCTGGTGTACCGAGAACGATCC
TCTCAGTGCGAGTCTCGACGATCCATATCGTTGCTTGGCAGTCAGCCAGTCGGAATCCAGCTTGGGACCC
AGGAAGTCCAATCGTCAGATATTGTACTCAAGCCTGGTCACGGCAGCGTACCGATCTGTTTAAACCTAGA
TATTGATAGTCTGATCGGTCAACGTATAATCGAGTCCTAGCTTTTGCAAACATCTATCAAGAGACAGGAT
CAGCAGGAGGCTTTCGCATGAGTATTCAACATTTCCGTGTCGCCCTTATTCCCTTTTTTGCGGCATTTTG
CCTTCCTGTTTTTGCTCACCCAGAAACGCTGGTGAAAGTAAAAGATGCTGAAGATCAGTTGGGTGCGCGA
GTGGGTTACATCGAACTGGATCTCAACAGCGGTAAGATCCTTGAGAGTTTTCGCCCCGAAGAACGCTTTC
CAATGATGAGCACTTTTAAAGTTCTGCTATGTGGCGCGGTATTATCCCGTATTGACGCCGGGCAAGAGCA
ACTCGGTCGCCGCATACACTATTCTCAGAATGACTTGGTTGAGTATTCACCAGTCACAGAAAAGCATCTT
ACGGATGGCATGACAGTAAGAGAATTATGCAGTGCTGCCATAACCATGAGTGATAACACTGCGGCCAACT
TACTTCTGACAACGATTGGAGGACCGAAGGAGCTAACCGCTTTTTTGCACAACATGGGGGATCATGTAAC
TCGCCTTGATCGTTGGGAACCGGAGCTGAATGAAGCCATACCAAACGACGAGCGTGACACCACGATGCCT
GTAGCAATGGCAACAACCTTGCGTAAACTATTAACTGGCGAACTACTTACTCTAGCTTCCCGGCAACAGT
TGATAGACTGGATGGAGGCGGATAAAGTTGCAGGACCACTTCTGCGCTCGGCCCTTCCGGCTGGCTGGTT
TATTGCTGATAAATCTGGAGCCGGTGAGCGTGGGTCTCGCGGTATCATTGCAGCACTGGGGCCAGATGGT
AAGCCCTCCCGTATCGTAGTTATCTACACGACGGGGAGTCAGGCAACTATGGATGAACGAAATAGACAGA
TCGCTGAGATAGGTGCCTCACTGATTAAGCATTGGTAACCGATTCTAGGTGCATTGGCGCAGAAAAAAAT
GCCTGATGCGACGCTGCGCGTCTTATACTCCCACATATGCCAGATTCAGCAACGGATACGGCTTCCCCAA
CTTGCCCACTTCCATACGTGTCCTCCTTACCAGAAATTTATCCTTAAGATCCCGAATCGTTTAAACTCGA
CTCTGGCTCTATCGAATCTCCGTCGTTTCGAGCTTACGCGAACAGCCGTGGCGCTCATTTGCTCGTCGGG
CATCGAATCTCGTCAGCTATCGTCAGCTTACCTTTTTGGCAGCGATCGCGGCTCCCGACATCTTGGACCA
TTAGCTCCACAGGTATCTTCTTCCCTCTAGTGGTCATAACAGCAGCTTCAGCTACCTCTCAATTCAAAAA
ACCCCTCAAGACCCGTTTAGAGGCCCCAAGGGGTTATGCTATCAATCGTTGCGTTACACACACAAAAAAC
CAACACACATCCATCTTCGATGGATAGCGATTTTATTATCTAACTGCTGATCGAGTGTAGCCAGATCTAG
TAATCAATTACGGGGTCATTAGTTCATAGCCCATATATGGAGTTCCGCGTTACATAACTTACGGTAAATG
GCCCGCCTGGCTGACCGCCCAACGACCCCCGCCCATTGACGTCAATAATGACGTATGTTCCCATAGTAAC
GCCAATAGGGACTTTCCATTGACGTCAATGGGTGGAGTATTTACGGTAAACTGCCCACTTGGCAGTACAT
CAAGTGTATCATATGCCAAGTACGCCCCCTATTGACGTCAATGACGGTAAATGGCCCGCCTGGCATTATG
CCCAGTACATGACCTTATGGGACTTTCCTACTTGGCAGTACATCTACGTATTAGTCATCGCTATTACCAT
GCTGATGCGGTTTTGGCAGTACATCAATGGGCGTGGATAGCGGTTTGACTCACGGGGATTTCCAAGTCTC
CACCCCATTGACGTCAATGGGAGTTTGTTTTGGCACCAAAATCAACGGGACTTTCCAAAATGTCGTAACA
ACTCCGCCCCATTGACGCAAATGGGCGGTAGGCGTGTACGGTGGGAGGTCTATATAAGCAGAGCTGGTTT
AGTGAACCGTCAGATCGCCTGGAGACGCCATCCACGCTGTTTTGACCTCCATAGAAGACACCGGGACCGA
TCCAGCCTCCCCTCGAAGCTTACATGTGGTACCGAGCTCGGATCCTGAGAACTTCAGGGTGAGTCTATGG
GACCCTTGATGTTTTCTTTCCCCTTCTTTTCTATGGTTAAGTTCATGTCATAGGAAGGGGAGAAGTAACA
GGGTACACATATTGACCAAATCAGGGTAATTTTGCATTTGTAATTTTAAAAAATGCTTTCTTCTTTTAAT
ATACTTTTTTGTTTATCTTATTTCTAATACTTTCCCTAATCTCTTTCTTTCAGGGCAATAATGATACAAT
GTATCATGCCTCTTTGCACCATTCTAAAGAATAACAGTGATAATTTCTGGGTTAAGGCAATAGCAATATT
TCTGCATATAAATATTTCTGCATATAAATTGTAACTGATGTAAGAGGTTTCATATTGCTAATAGCAGCTA
CAATCCAGCTACCATTCTGCTTTTATTTTATGGTTGGGATAAGGCTGGATTATTCTGAGTCCAAGCTAGG
CCCTTTTGCTAATCATGTTCATACCTCTTATCTTCCTCCCACAGCTCCTGGGCAACGTGCTGGTCTGTGT
GCTGGCCCATCACTTTGGCAAAGGCGGCCGCC
